Addgene plasmid #247901: SFB-XPF-R799W
Purpose: Mammalian expression construct for N-terminal S protein-Flag-Streptavidin binding peptide (SFB)-tagged XPF R799W
Depositing lab: Junjie Chen & Huimin Zhang. Depositing organization: University of Texas MD Anderson Cancer Center. Publication: SLX4IP acts with SLX4 and XPF-ERCC1 to promote interstrand crosslink repair. Zhang H, Chen Z, Ye Y, Ye Z, Cao D, Xiong Y, Srivastava M, Feng X, Tang M, Wang C, Tainer JA, Chen J. Nucleic Acids Res. 2019 Nov 4;47(19):10181-10201. doi: 10.1093/nar/gkz769. PubMed 31495888.
Backbone
  Vector backbone: pMH-SFB-N
  Vector type: Mammalian Expression
Growth in bacteria
  Bacterial resistance: Ampicillin, 100 μg/mL
  Growth temperature: 37°C
  Growth strain: DH5alpha
  Copy number: High Copy
Gene/Insert
  Gene/Insert name: XPF
  Species: H. sapiens (human)
  Mutation: R799W
  Entrez Gene: ERCC4 (a.k.a. ERCC11, FANCQ, RAD1, XFEPS, XPF)
  Tag / fusion protein: S protein-Flag-Streptavidin binding peptide (SFB) (N terminal on backbone)
  Cloning method: Gateway Cloning
Terms and licenses: Academic/Nonprofit Terms; Industry Terms: Not Available to Industry
How to cite: SFB-XPF-R799W was a gift from Junjie Chen & Huimin Zhang (Addgene plasmid # 247901 ; http://n2t.net/addgene:247901 ; RRID:Addgene_247901)
