[The description below was written by a language model from this plasmid's Addgene catalogue record and pLannotate feature annotations shown in this document.]
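Description:
SFB-XPF-R799W is a mammalian expression plasmid built on the pMH-SFB-N backbone that produces human XPF (gene ERCC4) carrying the R799W substitution, fused at its N terminus to a triple affinity tag. In the 9,062-nt sequenced record, the CMV immediate-early enhancer and promoter drive an open reading frame that begins with an S-tag, a FLAG epitope (annotated as a fragment of 3xFLAG) and the streptavidin-binding peptide. This runs through an attB1 site into the ERCC4 coding sequence, which ends just before attB2. The flanking attB sites reflect the Gateway recombination used to insert the gene. Downstream lies a fragment of the EMCV IRES, followed by an SV40 early promoter driving puromycin N-acetyltransferase, which allows selection of transfected mammalian cells. In bacteria, the plasmid is maintained at high copy through a ColE1/pUC-type origin and selected with ampicillin via β-lactamase.

The feature table also detects retroviral elements. These are Moloney murine leukemia virus LTRs, an MESV packaging signal fragment and a truncated gag, arranged around the expression and puromycin cassettes, which suggests the backbone derives from a gammaretroviral vector. The catalogue entry, however, lists the plasmid only as a mammalian expression construct and does not mention viral delivery.

XPF is the catalytic subunit of the XPF-ERCC1 structure-specific endonuclease, which acts in DNA incision during repair and in the removal of interstrand crosslinks. The SFB tag supports tandem affinity purification on streptavidin and S-protein resins, along with FLAG-based detection. This makes the construct suited to comparing the protein interactions and repair function of the R799W mutant with those of wild-type XPF. The associated study concerns SLX4IP, SLX4 and XPF-ERCC1 in interstrand crosslink repair, but the record does not state the functional consequence of the mutation.
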