Features (pLannotate 1.2.2; 23 found; start..end, strand, type, name):
     22..325     +  enhancer       CMV enhancer: human cytomegalovirus immediate early enhancer
    326..529     +  promoter       CMV promoter: human cytomegalovirus (CMV) immediate early promoter
    552..579     +  misc_feature   MCS (fragment): multiple cloning site
    589..633     +  CDS            S-Tag: affinity and epitope tag derived from pancreatic ribonuclease A
    682..710     +  CDS            3xFLAG (fragment): three tandem FLAG® epitope tags
    727..840     +  CDS            SBP: streptavidin-binding peptide selected from a peptide library; binds streptavidin with nanomolar affinity (Keefe et al., 2001)
    871..900     +  misc_feature   MCS (fragment): multiple cloning site
    913..937     +  protein_bind   attB1: mutant version of attB; recombination site for the Gateway® BP reaction BP Clonase™
    940..3687    +  CDS            ERCC4: XPF_HUMAN - Also known as ERCC11, XPF. Experimental evidence at protein level: Swiss-Prot protein existence level 1. Catalytic component of a structure-specific DNA repair endonuclease responsible for the 5-prime incision during DNA repair. Involved in homologous recombination that assists in removing interstrand cross-link. From Homo sapiens (Human).
   3695..3715    -  protein_bind   attB2: mutant version of attB; core recombination site for the Gateway® BP reaction BP Clonase™
   3732..3944    +  misc_feature   IRES (fragment): internal ribosome entry site (IRES) of the encephalomyocarditis virus (EMCV)
   3983..4312    +  promoter       SV40 promoter: SV40 enhancer and early promoter
   4322..4921    +  CDS            PuroR: puromycin N-acetyltransferase; pac from Streptomyces alboniger; confers resistance to puromycin
   5020..5141    +  LTR            3' LTR (ΔU3) (fragment): self-inactivating 3' long terminal repeat (LTR) from Moloney murine leukemia virus
   5142..5611    +  LTR            LTR: long terminal repeat from Moloney murine leukemia virus
   5677..5729    -  CDS            lacI (fragment): lac repressor; lacI; The lac repressor binds to the lac operator to inhibit transcription in E. coli. This inhibition can be relieved by adding lactose or isopropyl-β-D-thiogalactopyranoside (IPTG).
   5912..6500    -  rep_origin     ori: high-copy-number ColE1/pMB1/pBR322/pUC origin of replication
   6660..7520    -  CDS            AmpR: β-lactamase; bla; confers resistance to ampicillin, carbenicillin, and related antibiotics
   7521..7625    -  promoter       AmpR promoter: bla
   7656..8125    +  LTR            LTR: long terminal repeat from Moloney murine leukemia virus
   8249..8523    +  misc_feature   MESV Ψ (fragment): packaging signal of murine embryonic stem cell virus
   8590..9006    +  CDS            gag (truncated): truncated Moloney murine leukemia virus (MMLV) gag gene lacking the start codon
   9031..9062    +  enhancer       CMV enhancer (fragment): human cytomegalovirus immediate early enhancer
>Addgene plasmid #247901 | SFB-XPF-R799W | addgene full sequence | sequence record 494930 | Addgene NGS Result
TAGCCCATATATGGAGTTCCGCGTTACATAACTTACGGTAAATGGCCCGCCTGGCTGACCGCCCAACGAC
CCCCGCCCATTGACGTCAATAATGACGTATGTTCCCATAGTAACGCCAATAGGGACTTTCCATTGACGTC
AATGGGTGGAGTATTTACGGTAAACTGCCCACTTGGCAGTACATCAAGTGTATCATATGCCAAGTACGCC
CCCTATTGACGTCAATGACGGTAAATGGCCCGCCTGGCATTATGCCCAGTACATGACCTTATGGGACTTT
CCTACTTGGCAGTACATCTACGTATTAGTCATCGCTATTACCATGGTGATGCGGTTTTGGCAGTACATCA
ATGGGCGTGGATAGCGGTTTGACTCACGGGGATTTCCAAGTCTCCACCCCATTGACGTCAATGGGAGTTT
GTTTTGGCACCAAAATCAACGGGACTTTCCAAAATGTCGTAACAACTCCGCCCCATTGACGCAAATGGGC
GGTAGGCGTGTACGGTGGGAGGTCTATATAAGCAGAGCTGGTTTAGTGAACCGTCAGATCCGCTAGCGCT
ACCGGACTCAGATCTCGAGGCCACCATGAAAGAAACCGCTGCTGCTAAATTCGAACGCCAGCACATGGAC
AGCGGAGCCGGCGCAGGAGCCGGCGCTGACGCGCCTGACTACAAAGACGATGACGACAAGGGAGATTACA
AGGATGACGATGACAAAGGCGCGTCGATGGACGAGAAGACCACCGGCTGGCGGGGCGGCCACGTGGTGGA
GGGCCTGGCCGGCGAGCTGGAGCAGCTGCGGGCCAGGCTGGAGCACCACCCTCAGGGCCAGCGGGAGCCC
TCCGGCGGCTGCAAGCTGGGCGGCGCGCCTGAATTCTGCAGTCGACGGTACCGCGGGCCCATCGCTCGAG
AGACAAGTTTGTACAAAAAAGCAGGCTTCATGGAGTCAGGGCAGCCGGCTCGACGGATTGCCATGGCGCC
GCTGCTGGAGTACGAGCGACAGCTGGTGCTGGAACTGCTCGACACTGACGGGCTAGTAGTGTGCGCCCGC
GGGCTCGGCGCGGACCGGCTCCTCTACCACTTTCTCCAGCTGCACTGCCACCCAGCCTGCCTGGTGCTGG
TGCTCAACACGCAGCCGGCCGAGGAGGAGTATTTTATCAATCAGCTGAAGATAGAAGGAGTTGAACACCT
CCCTCGCCGTGTAACAAATGAAATCACAAGCAACAGTCGCTATGAAGTTTACACACAAGGTGGTGTTATA
TTTGCGACAAGTAGGATACTTGTGGTTGACTTCTTGACTGATAGAATACCTTCAGATTTAATTACTGGCA
TCTTGGTGTATAGAGCCCACAGAATAATCGAGTCTTGTCAAGAAGCATTCATCTTGCGCCTCTTTCGCCA
GAAAAACAAACGTGGTTTTATTAAAGCTTTCACAGACAATGCTGTTGCCTTTGATACTGGTTTTTGTCAT
GTGGAAAGAGTGATGAGAAATCTTTTTGTGAGGAAACTGTATCTGTGGCCAAGGTTCCATGTAGCAGTAA
ACTCATTTTTAGAACAGCACAAACCTGAAGTTGTAGAAATCCATGTTTCTATGACACCTACCATGCTTGC
TATACAGACTGCTATACTGGACATTTTAAATGCATGTCTAAAGGAACTAAAATGCCATAACCCATCGCTT
GAAGTGGAAGATTTATCTTTAGAAAATGCTATTGGAAAACCTTTTGACAAGACAATCCGCCATTATCTGG
ATCCTTTGTGGCACCAGCTTGGAGCCAAGACTAAATCCTTAGTTCAGGATTTGAAGATATTACGAACTTT
GCTGCAGTATCTCTCTCAGTATGATTGTGTCACATTTCTTAATCTTCTGGAATCTCTGAGAGCAACGGAA
AAAGCTTTTGGTCAGAATTCAGGTTGGCTGTTTCTTGACTCCAGCACCTCGATGTTTATAAATGCTCGAG
CAAGGGTTTATCATCTTCCAGATGCCAAAATGAGTAAAAAAGAAAAAATATCTGAAAAAATGGAAATTAA
AGAAGGGGAAGAAACAAAAAAGGAACTGGTCCTAGAAAGCAACCCAAAGTGGGAGGCACTGACTGAAGTA
TTAAAAGAAATTGAGGCAGAAAATAAGGAGAGTGAAGCTCTTGGTGGTCCAGGTCAAGTACTGATTTGTG
CAAGTGATGACCGAACATGTTCCCAGCTGAGAGACTATATCACTCTTGGAGCGGAGGCCTTCTTATTGAG
GCTCTACAGGAAAACCTTTGAGAAGGATAGCAAAGCTGAAGAAGTCTGGATGAAATTTAGGAAGGAAGAC
AGTTCAAAGAGAATTAGGAAATCTCACAAAAGACCTAAAGACCCCCAAAACAAAGAACGGGCTTCTACCA
AAGAAAGAACCCTCAAAAAGAAAAAACGGAAGTTGACCTTAACTCAAATGGTAGGAAAACCTGAAGAACT
GGAAGAGGAAGGAGATGTCGAGGAAGGATATCGTCGAGAAATAAGCAGTAGCCCAGAAAGCTGCCCGGAA
GAAATTAAGCATGAAGAATTTGATGTAAATTTGTCATCGGATGCTGCTTTCGGAATCCTGAAAGAACCCC
TCACTATCATCCATCCGCTTCTGGGTTGCAGCGACCCCTATGCTCTGACAAGGGTACTACATGAAGTGGA
GCCAAGATACGTGGTTCTTTATGACGCAGAGCTAACCTTTGTTCGGCAGCTTGAAATTTACAGGGCGAGT
AGGCCTGGGAAACCTCTGAGGGTTTACTTTCTTATATACGGAGGTTCAACTGAGGAACAACGCTATCTCA
CTGCTTTGCGGAAAGAAAAGGAAGCTTTTGAAAAACTCATAAGGGAAAAAGCAAGCATGGTTGTCCCTGA
AGAAAGAGAAGGCAGAGATGAAACAAACTTAGACCTAGTAAGAGGCACAGCATCTGCAGATGTTTCCACT
GACACTCGGAAAGCCGGTGGCCAGGAACAGAATGGTACACAGCAAAGCATAGTTGTGGATATGCGTGAAT
TTCGAAGTGAGCTTCCATCTCTGATCCATCGTCGGGGCATTGACATTGAACCCGTGACTTTAGAGGTTGG
AGATTACATCCTCACTCCAGAAATGTGCGTGGAGCGCAAGAGTATCAGTGATTTAATCGGCTCTTTAAAT
AACGGCCGCCTCTACAGCCAGTGCATCTCCATGTCCCGCTACTACAAGCGTCCCGTGCTTCTGATTGAGT
TTGACCCTAGCAAGCCTTTCTCTCTCACTTCCCGAGGTGCCTTGTTTCAGGAGATCTCCAGCAATGACAT
TAGTTCCAAACTCACTCTTCTTACACTTCACTTCCCCAGACTATGGATTCTCTGGTGCCCCTCTCCTCAT
GCAACGGCGGAGTTGTTTGAGGAGCTGAAACAAAGCAAGCCACAGCCTGATGCGGCGACAGCACTGGCCA
TTACAGCAGATTCTGAAACCCTTCCCGAGTCAGAGAAGTATAATCCTGGTCCCCAAGACTTCTTGTTAAA
AATGCCAGGGGTGAATGCCAAAAACTGCCGCTCCTTGATGCACCACGTTAAGAACATCGCAGAATTAGCA
GCCCTGTCACAAGACGAGCTCACGAGTATTCTGGGGAATGCTGCAAATGCCAAACAGCTTTATGATTTCA
TTCACACCTCTTTTGCAGAAGTCGTATCAAAAGGAAAAGGGAAAAAGTGAAACCCAGCTTTCTTGTACAA
AGTGGCTCGAGCAGGGATCCGCCCCTCTCCCTCCCCCCCCCCTAACGTTACTGGCCGAAGCCGCTTGGAA
TAAGGCCGGTGTGCGTTTGTCTATATGTTATTTTCCACCATATTGCCGTCTTTTGGCAATGTGAGGGCCC
GGAAACCTGGCCCTGTCTTCTTGACGAGCATTCCTAGGGGTCTTTCCCCTCTCGCCAAAGGAATGCAAGG
TCTGTTGAATGTCGTGAAGGAAGCGTAGGAATTCGCCAGCACAGTGGTCGACCCTGTGGAATGTGTGTCA
GTTAGGGTGTGGAAAGTCCCCAGGCTCCCCAGCAGGCAGAAGTATGCAAAGCATGCATCTCAATTAGTCA
GCAACCAGGTGTGGAAAGTCCCCAGGCTCCCCAGCAGGCAGAAGTATGCAAAGCATGCATCTCAATTAGT
CAGCAACCATAGTCCCGCCCCTAACTCCGCCCATCCCGCCCCTAACTCCGCCCAGTTCCGCCCATTCTCC
GCCCCATGGCTGACTAATTTTTTTTATTTATGCAGAGGCCGAGGCCGCCTCGGCCTCTGAGCTATTCCAG
AAGTAGTGAGGAGGCTTTTTTGGAGGCCTAGGCTTTTGCAAAAAGCTTACCATGACCGAGTACAAGCCCA
CGGTGCGCCTCGCCACCCGCGACGACGTCCCCAGGGCCGTACGCACCCTCGCCGCCGCGTTCGCCGACTA
CCCCGCCACGCGCCACACCGTCGATCCGGACCGCCACATCGAGCGGGTCACCGAGCTGCAAGAACTCTTC
CTCACGCGCGTCGGGCTCGACATCGGCAAGGTGTGGGTCGCGGACGACGGCGCCGCGGTGGCGGTCTGGA
CCACGCCGGAGAGCGTCGAAGCGGGGGCGGTGTTCGCCGAGATCGGCCCGCGCATGGCCGAGTTGAGCGG
TTCCCGGCTGGCCGCGCAGCAACAGATGGAAGGCCTCCTGGCGCCGCACCGGCCCAAGGAGCCCGCGTGG
TTCCTGGCCACCGTCGGCGTCTCGCCCGACCACCAGGGCAAGGGTCTGGGCAGCGCCGTCGTGCTCCCCG
GAGTGGAGGCGGCCGAGCGCGCCGGGGTGCCCGCCTTCCTGGAGACCTCCGCGCCCCGCAACCTCCCCTT
CTACGAGCGGCTCGGCTTCACCGTCACCGCCGACGTCGAGGTGCCCGAAGGACCGCGCACCTGGTGCATG
ACCCGCAAGCCCGGTGCCTGACGCCCGCCCCACGACCCGCAGCGCCCGACCGAAAGGAGCGCACGACCCC
ATGCATCGATAAAATAAAAGATTTTATTTAGTCTCCAGAAAAAGGGGGGAATGAAAGACCCCACCTGTAG
GTTTGGCAAGCTAGCTTAAGTAACGCCATTTTGCAAGGCATGGAAAAATACATAACTGAGAATAGAGAAG
TTCAGATCAAGGTCAGGAACAGATGGAACAGCTGAATATGGGCCAAACAGGATATCTGTGGTAAGCAGTT
CCTGCCCCGGCTCAGGGCCAAGAACAGATGGAACAGCTGAATATGGGCCAAACAGGATATCTGTGGTAAG
CAGTTCCTGCCCCGGCTCAGGGCCAAGAACAGATGGTCCCCAGATGCGGTCCAGCCCTCAGCAGTTTCTA
GAGAACCATCAGATGTTTCCAGGGTGCCCCAAGGACCTGAAATGACCCTGTGCCTTATTTGAACTAACCA
ATCAGTTCGCTTCTCGCTTCTGTTCGCGCGCTTCTGCTCCCCGAGCTCAATAAAAGAGCCCACAACCCCT
CACTCGGGGCGCCAGTCCTCCGATTGACTGAGTCGCCCGGGTACCCGTGTATCCAATAAACCCTCTTGCA
GTTGCATCCGACTTGTGGTCTCGCTGTTCCTTGGGAGGGTCTCCTCTGAGTGATTGACTACCCGTCAGCG
GGGGTCTTTCACATGCAGCATGTATCAAAATTAATTTGGTTTTTTTTCTTAAGTATTTACATTAAATGGC
CATAGTTGCATTAATGAATCGGCCAACGCGCGGGGAGAGGCGGTTTGCGTATTGGGCGCTCTTCCGCTTC
CTCGCTCACTGACTCGCTGCGCTCGGTCGTTCGGCTGCGGCGAGCGGTATCAGCTCACTCAAAGGCGGTA
ATACGGTTATCCACAGAATCAGGGGATAACGCAGGAAAGAACATGTGAGCAAAAGGCCAGCAAAAGGCCA
GGAACCGTAAAAAGGCCGCGTTGCTGGCGTTTTTCCATAGGCTCCGCCCCCCTGACGAGCATCACAAAAA
TCGACGCTCAAGTCAGAGGTGGCGAAACCCGACAGGACTATAAAGATACCAGGCGTTTCCCCCTGGAAGC
TCCCTCGTGCGCTCTCCTGTTCCGACCCTGCCGCTTACCGGATACCTGTCCGCCTTTCTCCCTTCGGGAA
GCGTGGCGCTTTCTCATAGCTCACGCTGTAGGTATCTCAGTTCGGTGTAGGTCGTTCGCTCCAAGCTGGG
CTGTGTGCACGAACCCCCCGTTCAGCCCGACCGCTGCGCCTTATCCGGTAACTATCGTCTTGAGTCCAAC
CCGGTAAGACACGACTTATCGCCACTGGCAGCAGCCACTGGTAACAGGATTAGCAGAGCGAGGTATGTAG
GCGGTGCTACAGAGTTCTTGAAGTGGTGGCCTAACTACGGCTACACTAGAAGAACAGTATTTGGTATCTG
CGCTCTGCTGAAGCCAGTTACCTTCGGAAAAAGAGTTGGTAGCTCTTGATCCGGCAAACAAACCACCGCT
GGTAGCGGTGGTTTTTTTGTTTGCAAGCAGCAGATTACGCGCAGAAAAAAAGGATCTCAAGAAGATCCTT
TGATCTTTTCTACGGGGTCTGACGCTCAGTGGAACGAAAACTCACGTTAAGGGATTTTGGTCATGAGATT
ATCAAAAAGGATCTTCACCTAGATCCTTTTGCGGCCGCAAATCAATCTAAAGTATATATGAGTAAACTTG
GTCTGACAGTTACCAATGCTTAATCAGTGAGGCACCTATCTCAGCGATCTGTCTATTTCGTTCATCCATA
GTTGCCTGACTCCCCGTCGTGTAGATAACTACGATACGGGAGGGCTTACCATCTGGCCCCAGTGCTGCAA
TGATACCGCGAGACCCACGCTCACCGGCTCCAGATTTATCAGCAATAAACCAGCCAGCCGGAAGGGCCGA
GCGCAGAAGTGGTCCTGCAACTTTATCCGCCTCCATCCAGTCTATTAATTGTTGCCGGGAAGCTAGAGTA
AGTAGTTCGCCAGTTAATAGTTTGCGCAACGTTGTTGCCATTGCTACAGGCATCGTGGTGTCACGCTCGT
CGTTTGGTATGGCTTCATTCAGCTCCGGTTCCCAACGATCAAGGCGAGTTACATGATCCCCCATGTTGTG
CAAAAAAGCGGTTAGCTCCTTCGGTCCTCCGATCGTTGTCAGAAGTAAGTTGGCCGCAGTGTTATCACTC
ATGGTTATGGCAGCACTGCATAATTCTCTTACTGTCATGCCATCCGTAAGATGCTTTTCTGTGACTGGTG
AGTACTCAACCAAGTCATTCTGAGAATAGTGTATGCGGCGACCGAGTTGCTCTTGCCCGGCGTCAATACG
GGATAATACCGCGCCACATAGCAGAACTTTAAAAGTGCTCATCATTGGAAAACGTTCTTCGGGGCGAAAA
CTCTCAAGGATCTTACCGCTGTTGAGATCCAGTTCGATGTAACCCACTCGTGCACCCAACTGATCTTCAG
CATCTTTTACTTTCACCAGCGTTTCTGGGTGAGCAAAAACAGGAAGGCAAAATGCCGCAAAAAAGGGAAT
AAGGGCGACACGGAAATGTTGAATACTCATACTCTTCCTTTTTCAATATTATTGAAGCATTTATCAGGGT
TATTGTCTCATGAGCGGATACATATTTGAATGTATTTAGAAAAATAAACAAATAGGGGTTCCGCGCACAT
TTCCCCGAAAAGTGCCACCTGCAGCCTGAATATGGGCCAAACAGGATATCTGTGGTAAGCAGTTCCTGCC
CCGGCTCAGGGCCAAGAACAGATGGAACAGCTGAATATGGGCCAAACAGGATATCTGTGGTAAGCAGTTC
CTGCCCCGGCTCAGGGCCAAGAACAGATGGTCCCCAGATGCGGTCCAGCCCTCAGCAGTTTCTAGAGAAC
CATCAGATGTTTCCAGGGTGCCCCAAGGACCTGAAATGACCCTGTGCCTTATTTGAACTAACCAATCAGT
TCGCTTCTCGCTTCTGTTCGCGCGCTTCTGCTCCCCGAGCTCAATAAAAGAGCCCACAACCCCTCACTCG
GGGCGCCAGTCCTCCGATTGACTGAGTCGCCCGGGTACCCGTGTATCCAATAAACCCTCTTGCAGTTGCA
TCCGACTTGTGGTCTCGCTGTTCCTTGGGAGGGTCTCCTCTGAGTGATTGACTACCCGTCAGCGGGGGTC
TTTCATTTGGGGGCTCGTCCGGGATCGGGAGACCCCTGCCCAGGGACCACCGACCCACCACCGGGAGGCA
AGCTGGCCAGCAACTTATCTGTGTCTGTCCGATTGTCTAGTGTCTATGACTGATTTTATGCGCCTGCGTC
GGTACTAGTTAGCTAACTAGCTCTGTATCTGGCGGACCCGTGGTGGAACTGACGAGTTCTGAACACCCGG
CCGCAACCCTGGGAGACGTCCCAGGGACTTTGGGGGCCGTTTTTGTGGCCCGACCTGAGGAAGGGAGTCG
ATGTGGAATCCGACCCCGTCAGGATATGTGGTTCTGGTAGGAGACGAGAACCTAAAACAGTTCCCGCCTC
CGTCTGAATTTTTGCTTTCGGTTTGGAACCGAAGCCGCGCGTCTTGTCTGCTGCAGCGCTGCAGCATCGT
TCTGTGTTGTCTCTGTCTGACTGTGTTTCTGTATTTGTCTGAAAATTAGGGCCAGACTGTTACCACTCCC
TTAAGTTTGACCTTAGGTCACTGGAAAGATGTCGAGCGGATCGCTCACAACCAGTCGGTAGATGTCAAGA
AGAGACGTTGGGTTACCTTCTGCTCTGCAGAATGGCCAACCTTTAACGTCGGATGGCCGCGAGACGGCAC
CTTTAACCGAGACCTCATCACCCAGGTTAAGATCAAGGTCTTTTCACCTGGCCCGCATGGACACCCAGAC
CAGGTCCCCTACATCGTGACCTGGGAAGCCTTGGCTTTTGACCCCCCTCCCTGGGTCAAGCCCTTTGTAC
ACCCTAAGCCTCCGCCTCCTCTTCCTCCATCCGCCCCGTCTCTCCCCCTTGAACCTCCTCGTTCGACCCC
GCCTCGATCCTCCCTTTATCCAGCCCTCACTCCTTCTCTAGGCGCCGGCCGGATCCCAGTGTGGTGGTAC
TAATAGTAATCAATTACGGGGTCATTAGTTCA
